>Addgene plasmid #39490 | pcDNA3-myc-p110α-CAAX | addgene partial sequence | sequence record 51038 | CMV_fwd
CTCTCTGGCTACTAGAGAACCCACTGCTTACTGGCTTATCGAAATTAATACGACTCACTATAGGGAGACC
CAAGCTTGGTACCGAGCTCGGATCCGCCACCATGGAACAGAAACTCATATCGGAGGAGGATCTACCTCCA
AGACCATCATCAGGTGAACTGTGGGGCATCCACTTGATGCCCCCAAGAATCCTAGTAGAATGTTTACTAC
CAAATGGGATGATAGTGACTTTAGAATGCCTCCGTGAGGCTACGTTAATAACGATAAAGCATGAACTATT
TAAAGAAGCAAGAAAATACCCTCTCCATCAACTTCTTCAAGATGAATCTTCTTACATTTTCGTAAGTGTT
ACCCAAGAAGCAGAAAGGGAAGAATTTTTTGATGAAACAAGACGACTTTGTGACCTTCGGCTTTTTCAAC
CCTTTTTAAAAGTAATTGAACCAGTAGGCAACCGTGAAGAAAAGATCCTCAATCGAGAAATTGGTTTTGC
TATCGGCATGCCAGTGTGTGAATTCGATATGGTTAAAGATCCAGAAGTACAGGACTTCCGAAGAAATATT
CTCAATGTTTGTAAAGAAGCTGTGGATCTTAGGGATCTTAATTCACCTCATAGTAGAGCAATGTATGTTT
ATCCTCCAAATGTAGAATCTTCACCAGAACTGCCAAAGCACATATATAATAAATTGGATAAAGGGCAAAT
AATAGTGGTGATTTGGGTAATAGTTTCTCCAAATAATGACAAACAGAAGTATACTCTGAAAATCAACCAT
GACTGTGTGCCAGAACAAGTAATTGCTGAAGCAATCAGGAAAAAAACTCGAAGTATGTTGCTATCATCTG
AACAACTAAAACTCTGTGTTTTAGAATATCAGGGCAAGTATATTTTAAAAGTGTGTGGATGTGATGAATA
CTTCCTAGAAAAATATCCTCTGAGTCAGTATAAGTATATAAGAAGCTGTATAATGCTTGGGAGGATGCCC
AATTTGATGC
