>Addgene plasmid #39490 | pcDNA3-myc-p110α-CAAX | addgene partial sequence | sequence record 51108 | SP6 5'-ATTTAGGTGACACTATAG-3'
TGCTCGAGCGGCCGCCAGTGTGATGGATGCCGGATCCTCAAGAGAGCACACACTTACAGTTCAAAGCATG
CTGCTTAATTGTGTGGAAGATCCAATCCATTTTTGTTGTCCAGCCACCATGGTGTGCATCATTCATTTGT
TTCATGAAATACTCCAAAGCCTCTTGCTCAGTTTTATCTAAAGCTAGGGTCTTTCGAATGTATGCAATAT
CATCAAAAGATTGCAGTTCTGGCATTCCAGAGCCAAGCATCATTGAGAAAAGATTTATGAAGAGATTGGC
ATGCTGCCGAATAGCTAGATAAGCCTTGTAACACATCTCCTGAAACCTCTCAAATTCTCTTGTCTTTGTG
CATTCTTGGGCTCCTTTACTAATCACTATTAAGAAATCTTGTGTCAAAACAAACGGCACGCGCTCTCGTT
TATAACCAAATTTTTTCTTCTTGTGATCCAAAAAGTGTCCAAAATCTATATGAAACAGTTGTCCATCATC
TTTAACCATGATATTACTATTGTGACGATCTCCAATTCCCAAAATGAAGGTGGCAACACAATATCCAGCA
CATGATCGTGTAAACAAATCGATGGCCGCATCATATATTTCCCCCTTGTTCTTGTCTTTGAGCCACTGAT
GGAGTGTGTGGCTGTTAAACTGCAGTGCACCTTTCAGGCCTCCTTTACACTGAATCTGCATTATAGTGTG
AGAATTTCTCACCACC
