[The description below was written by a language model from this plasmid's Addgene catalogue record.]
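Description:
pcDNA3-myc-p110α-CAAX is a mammalian expression plasmid built on the pcDNA3 backbone. It is maintained in E. coli as a high-copy plasmid under ampicillin selection. It also carries a neomycin resistance marker, so transfected mammalian cells can be selected with G418, for example to derive stable lines. No feature table is provided, so other backbone elements are not itemised in the record.

The insert is the bovine p110α catalytic subunit of class I phosphoinositide 3-kinase (PIK3CA), cloned as a BamHI fragment with both sites retained and expressed from the CMV promoter, a strong constitutive promoter in most mammalian cell lines. The coding sequence is fused to an N-terminal myc epitope tag, which allows detection or immunoprecipitation with anti-myc antibodies and distinguishes the exogenous protein from endogenous p110α. At the C terminus it carries a CAAX motif, a signal for prenylation of the kind found at the end of Ras proteins. CAAX motifs direct lipid modification and attachment to cellular membranes. Tethering p110α there places the kinase next to its phosphoinositide substrates, which is generally used to make PI3K activity independent of upstream recruitment signals. The record does not state the source of the CAAX sequence or whether the insert contains any point mutations.

The associated publication concerns activation of PI3K by interaction with Ras and by point mutation. In that context, the construct serves as a membrane-targeted form of p110α for transient or stable expression in studies of PI3K signalling and its downstream effects in mammalian cells.
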