Addgene plasmid #39490: pcDNA3-myc-p110α-CAAX
Depositing lab: Julian Downward. Depositing organization: Cancer Research UK. Publication: Activation of phosphoinositide 3-kinase by interaction with Ras and by point mutation. Rodriguez-Viciana P, Warne PH, Vanhaesebroeck B, Waterfield MD, Downward J. EMBO J. 1996 May 15;15(10):2442-51. PubMed 8665852.
Backbone
  Vector backbone: pcDNA3
  Backbone manufacturer: Invitrogen
  Vector type: Mammalian Expression
  Selectable markers: Neomycin (select with G418)
Growth in bacteria
  Bacterial resistance: Ampicillin, 100 μg/mL
  Growth temperature: 37°C
  Growth strain: DH5alpha
  Copy number: High Copy
Gene/Insert
  Gene/Insert name: p110 (alt name: PIK3CA)
  Species: B. taurus (bovine)
  GenBank ID: M93252
  Entrez Gene: PIK3CA
  Promoter: CMV
  Tag / fusion protein: CAAX (C terminal on insert); myc (N terminal on insert)
  Cloning method: Restriction Enzyme; 5′ cloning site BamHI (not destroyed); 3′ cloning site BamHI (not destroyed)
  Sequencing primers: 5′ CMV-F; 3′ SP6
Terms and licenses: Academic/Nonprofit Terms; Industry Terms: Not Available to Industry
How to cite: pcDNA3-myc-p110α-CAAX was a gift from Julian Downward (Addgene plasmid # 39490 ; http://n2t.net/addgene:39490 ; RRID:Addgene_39490)
